Addgene plasmid #46994: Beclin-HA S-A
Purpose: Expresses Beclin1 in mammalian cells
Depositing lab: Kunliang Guan. Depositing organization: University of California, San Diego (UCSD). Publication: ULK1 induces autophagy by phosphorylating Beclin-1 and activating VPS34 lipid kinase. Russell RC, Tian Y, Yuan H, Park HW, Chang YY, Kim J, Kim H, Neufeld TP, Dillin A, Guan KL. Nat Cell Biol. 2013 Jul;15(7):741-50. doi: 10.1038/ncb2757. Epub 2013 May 19. PubMed 23685627.
Backbone
  Vector backbone: pqcxih
  Vector type: Mammalian Expression
  Selectable markers: Hygromycin
Growth in bacteria
  Bacterial resistance: Ampicillin, 100 μg/mL
  Growth temperature: 37°C
  Growth strain: DH5alpha
  Copy number: Unknown
Gene/Insert
  Gene/Insert name: becn1
  Species: M. musculus (mouse)
  Mutation: S14A
  Tag / fusion protein: HA (N terminal on backbone)
Terms and licenses: Academic/Nonprofit Terms; Industry Terms: Not Available to Industry
How to cite: Beclin-HA S-A was a gift from Kunliang Guan (Addgene plasmid # 46994 ; http://n2t.net/addgene:46994 ; RRID:Addgene_46994)
