[The description below was written by a language model from this plasmid's Addgene catalogue record.]
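Description:
Beclin-HA S-A is a mammalian expression plasmid built on the pQCXIH backbone that carries mouse Beclin-1 (becn1) with a serine-to-alanine substitution at residue 14 (S14A). The protein is fused to an HA epitope tag, recorded as N-terminal and supplied by the backbone, which allows detection or immunoprecipitation with anti-HA antibodies. The plasmid is propagated in E. coli under ampicillin selection, and hygromycin serves as the selectable marker in mammalian cells. The catalogue lists the vector type simply as mammalian expression. pQCXIH is generally known as a retroviral vector in which a CMV promoter drives the insert and an IRES links it to the hygromycin resistance gene, but no feature table is provided here, so the promoter, LTRs, packaging signal and other elements cannot be confirmed from this record.

The S14A change replaces a serine with a residue that cannot be phosphorylated, making this a phospho-deficient form of Beclin-1. The associated work concerns ULK1 inducing autophagy by phosphorylating Beclin-1 and activating the VPS34 lipid kinase, so the construct is most naturally used as a non-phosphorylatable comparison to wild-type Beclin-1 when testing whether modification at this site is needed for VPS34 complex activation and autophagy induction. Typical applications would include transient expression or generation of hygromycin-selected stable cell lines, followed by HA-based pulldown, kinase-substrate assays or autophagy readouts. The record does not state the copy number, and it does not describe any reporter or additional tags beyond HA.
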