>Addgene plasmid #46994 | Beclin-HA S-A | addgene partial sequence | sequence record 68223 | LNCX 5'-AGCTCGTTTAGTGAACCGTCAGATC-3'
TTTTGACCTCCATAGAAGACACCGGGACCGATCCAGCCTCCGCGGCCGGGAACGGTGCATTGGAACGGAC
CTGCAGGAATTGATCCGCGGCCATGTACCCATACGATGTTCCAGATTACGCTGGGGGAGGCGAGGGGTCT
AAGGCGTCCAGCAGCACCATGCAGGTGGCATTCGTGTGCCAGCGCTGTAGCCAGCCTCTGAAACTGGACA
CGAGCTTCAAGATCCTGGACCGGGTCACCATCCAGGAACTCACAGCTCCATTACTTACCACAGCCCAGGC
GAAACCAGGAGAGACCCAGGAGGAAGAGGCTAATAGCGGTGAAGAACCTTTCATTGAAACTCGCCAGGAT
GGTGTCTCTCGAAGATTCATCCCCCCAGCCAGGATGATGTCTACAGAAAGTGCTAATAGCTTCACTCTGA
TCGGGGAGGCATCTGATGGTGGCACCATGGAGAACCTCAGCCGGAGACTCAAGGTCACTGGAGACCTGTT
TGACATCATGTCGGGCCAGACCGATGTGGATCACCCGCTGTGTGAGGAATGCACAGACACTCTTTTAGAC
CAGCTGGACACTCAGCTCAATGTCACTGAGAATGAATGTCAGAACTACAAACGCTGTTTGGAGATCCTGG
AGCAGATGAATGAGGATGACAGTGAGCAGCTGCAGAGGGAGCTGAAGGAGCTGGCCTTGGAGGAGGAGAG
GCTGATCCAGGAGCTGGAAGATGTGGAAAAGAACCGCAAGGTGGTGGCAGAGAACCTGGAGAAGGTCCAG
GCTGAGGCGGAGAGATTGGACCAGGAGGAAGCTCAGTACCAGCGGGAGTATAGTGAGTTTAAAAGGCAGC
AGCTGGAGTTGGATGACGAACTCAAGAGTGTGGAGAACCAGGTGCGCTACGCCCAGATCCAGCTGGACAA
GCTCAAGAAAACCAATGTCTTCAATGCCACCTTCCATATCTGGCACAGCGGACAGTTTGGCACAATCAAT
AATTTCAGACTGGGTCGCTTGCCCAGCGTTCC
